>Addgene plasmid #112342 | pZNF584-donor | depositor full sequence | sequence record 211733 | Full Sequence
GACCTGCAGGCATGCAAGCTTGGCGTAATCATGGTCATAGCTGTTTCCTGTGTGAAATTGTTATCCGCTC
ACAATTCCACACAACATACGAGCCGGAAGCATAAAGTGTAAAGCCTGGGGTGCCTAATGAGTGAGCTAAC
TCACATTAATTGCGTTGCGCTCACTGCCCGCTTTCCAGTCGGGAAACCTGTCGTGCCAGCTGCATTAATG
AATCGGCCAACGCGCGGGGAGAGGCGGTTTGCGTATTGGGCGCTCTTCCGCTTCCTCGCTCACTGACTCG
CTGCGCTCGGTCGTTCGGCTGCGGCGAGCGGTATCAGCTCACTCAAAGGCGGTAATACGGTTATCCACAG
AATCAGGGGATAACGCAGGAAAGAACATGTGAGCAAAAGGCCAGCAAAAGGCCAGGAACCGTAAAAAGGC
CGCGTTGCTGGCGTTTTTCCATAGGCTCCGCCCCCCTGACGAGCATCACAAAAATCGACGCTCAAGTCAG
AGGTGGCGAAACCCGACAGGACTATAAAGATACCAGGCGTTTCCCCCTGGAAGCTCCCTCGTGCGCTCTC
CTGTTCCGACCCTGCCGCTTACCGGATACCTGTCCGCCTTTCTCCCTTCGGGAAGCGTGGCGCTTTCTCA
TAGCTCACGCTGTAGGTATCTCAGTTCGGTGTAGGTCGTTCGCTCCAAGCTGGGCTGTGTGCACGAACCC
CCCGTTCAGCCCGACCGCTGCGCCTTATCCGGTAACTATCGTCTTGAGTCCAACCCGGTAAGACACGACT
TATCGCCACTGGCAGCAGCCACTGGTAACAGGATTAGCAGAGCGAGGTATGTAGGCGGTGCTACAGAGTT
CTTGAAGTGGTGGCCTAACTACGGCTACACTAGAAGGACAGTATTTGGTATCTGCGCTCTGCTGAAGCCA
GTTACCTTCGGAAAAAGAGTTGGTAGCTCTTGATCCGGCAAACAAACCACCGCTGGTAGCGGTGGTTTTT
TTGTTTGCAAGCAGCAGATTACGCGCAGAAAAAAAGGATCTCAAGAAGATCCTTTGATCTTTTCTACGGG
GTCTGACGCTCAGTGGAACGAAAACTCACGTTAAGGGATTTTGGTCATGAGATTATCAAAAAGGATCTTC
ACCTAGATCCTTTTAAATTAAAAATGAAGTTTTAAATCAATCTAAAGTATATATGAGTAAACTTGGTCTG
ACAGTTACCAATGCTTAATCAGTGAGGCACCTATCTCAGCGATCTGTCTATTTCGTTCATCCATAGTTGC
CTGACTCCCCGTCGTGTAGATAACTACGATACGGGAGGGCTTACCATCTGGCCCCAGTGCTGCAATGATA
CCGCGAGACCCACGCTCACCGGCTCCAGATTTATCAGCAATAAACCAGCCAGCCGGAAGGGCCGAGCGCA
GAAGTGGTCCTGCAACTTTATCCGCCTCCATCCAGTCTATTAATTGTTGCCGGGAAGCTAGAGTAAGTAG
TTCGCCAGTTAATAGTTTGCGCAACGTTGTTGCCATTGCTACAGGCATCGTGGTGTCACGCTCGTCGTTT
GGTATGGCTTCATTCAGCTCCGGTTCCCAACGATCAAGGCGAGTTACATGATCCCCCATGTTGTGCAAAA
AAGCGGTTAGCTCCTTCGGTCCTCCGATCGTTGTCAGAAGTAAGTTGGCCGCAGTGTTATCACTCATGGT
TATGGCAGCACTGCATAATTCTCTTACTGTCATGCCATCCGTAAGATGCTTTTCTGTGACTGGTGAGTAC
TCAACCAAGTCATTCTGAGAATAGTGTATGCGGCGACCGAGTTGCTCTTGCCCGGCGTCAATACGGGATA
ATACCGCGCCACATAGCAGAACTTTAAAAGTGCTCATCATTGGAAAACGTTCTTCGGGGCGAAAACTCTC
AAGGATCTTACCGCTGTTGAGATCCAGTTCGATGTAACCCACTCGTGCACCCAACTGATCTTCAGCATCT
TTTACTTTCACCAGCGTTTCTGGGTGAGCAAAAACAGGAAGGCAAAATGCCGCAAAAAAGGGAATAAGGG
CGACACGGAAATGTTGAATACTCATACTCTTCCTTTTTCAATATTATTGAAGCATTTATCAGGGTTATTG
TCTCATGAGCGGATACATATTTGAATGTATTTAGAAAAATAAACAAATAGGGGTTCCGCGCACATTTCCC
CGAAAAGTGCCACCTGACGTCTAAGAAACCATTATTATCATGACATTAACCTATAAAAATAGGCGTATCA
CGAGGCCCTTTCGTCTCGCGCGTTTCGGTGATGACGGTGAAAACCTCTGACACATGCAGCTCCCGGAGAC
GGTCACAGCTTGTCTGTAAGCGGATGCCGGGAGCAGACAAGCCCGTCAGGGCGCGTCAGCGGGTGTTGGC
GGGTGTCGGGGCTGGCTTAACTATGCGGCATCAGAGCAGATTGTACTGAGAGTGCACCATATGCGGTGTG
AAATACCGCACAGATGCGTAAGGAGAAAATACCGCATCAGGCGCCATTCGCCATTCAGGCTGCGCAACTG
TTGGGAAGGGCGATCGGTGCGGGCCTCTTCGCTATTACGCCAGCTGGCGAAAGGGGGATGTGCTGCAAGG
CGATTAAGTTGGGTAACGCCAGGGTTTTCCCAGTCACGACGTTGTAAAACGACGGCCAGTGAATTCGAGC
TCGGTACCCCCAAGAAGGCACACTGAGCATGGGGCAGCTTTCCCACCTGGTTCCAGTTGTGGGCAACAGC
AAGAAGTCCATGTGGCAGAGAAGCTGTTCAAATGCAGTGACTGTGGGAAGGTGTTCTTAAAGGCCTTTGC
CCTCCTTGACCATCTGATAACGCATTCTGAAGAGAGACCCTTCAGATGCCCAACAGGCAGAAGTGCTTTC
AAGAAGTCAGCTCATATTAACCCCCGAAAAATTCACACTGGAGAAACAGCCCATGTGTGTAATGAATGTG
GGAAGGCCTTCAGTTACCCGTCTAAGCTGAGGAAACACCAGAAGGTTCACACAGGCATAAAACCTTTTAA
GTGTAGTGACTGTGGTAAAACCTTCAACCGCAAAGACGCACTTGTTCTACACCAGAGGATTCACACTGGA
GAAAGGCCTTACGAGTGCAGCAAATGTGGTAAAACCTTCAGTGTTCTGTCTACCCTCATTCGGCACCGGA
AAGTGCACATTGGAGAAAGGCCCTATGAGTGTACAGAATGTGGGAAGTTCTTTAAATACAATAATAGCTT
CATTCTTCACCAGAGAGTTCACACTGGAGAAAGGCCTTTTGAATGCAAGCAATGTGGGAAAGGCTACGTG
ACCCGTTCAGGCCTCTATCAGCACTGGAAAGTCCACACTGGGGAACGGCCCTATGAATGTAGCCTGTGTG
GGAAAACCTTCACTACCAGATCCTACCGCAATCGGCACCAGCAGTTCCACACTGAAGAGAGGTCTTATGA
ATGTACAGAGTGTGGGAAGGCCTTCAAACATAGTTCCACCCTCCTTCAGCACAAGAAAGTCCATACTCCA
GAAAGGCGTCAGGAGGACAGGGCACATGGGAAGGTCGTTAGCTGCGGGATTCCAACTACTGCAAGCGAGA
ATCTTTATTTTCAGGGCGCCGCCAAATTCAAAGAAACCGCTGCTGCTAAATTCGAACGCCAGCACATGGA
CAGCGGAGGTGGAGGTTCGAGCGGTCCCTCGGGTTCGTCGAGCCTGGAAGTTCTGTTCCAGGGGCCCCTG
TCGTCGAGCGGTCCCTCGGGTTCGATGGTGAGCAAAGGCGAGGAGCTGTTCACCGGGGTGGTGCCCATCC
TGGTCGAGCTGGACGGCGACGTAAACGGCCACAAGTTCAGCGTGTCCGGCGAGGGCGAGGGCGATGCCAC
CTACGGCAAGCTGACCCTGAAGTTCATCTGCACCACCGGCAAGCTGCCCGTGCCCTGGCCCACCCTCGTG
ACCACCCTGACCTACGGCGTGCAGTGCTTCAGCCGCTACCCCGACCACATGAAGCAGCACGACTTCTTCA
AGTCCGCCATGCCCGAAGGCTACGTCCAGGAGCGCACCATCTTCTTCAAGGACGACGGCAACTACAAGAC
CCGCGCCGAGGTGAAGTTCGAGGGCGACACCCTGGTGAACCGCATCGAGCTGAAGGGCATCGACTTCAAG
GAGGACGGCAACATCCTGGGGCACAAGCTGGAGTACAACTACAACAGCCACAACGTCTATATCATGGCCG
ACAAGCAGAAGAACGGCATCAAGGTGAACTTCAAGATCCGCCACAACATCGAGGACGGCAGCGTGCAGCT
CGCCGACCACTACCAGCAGAACACCCCCATCGGCGACGGCCCCGTGCTGCTGCCCGACAACCACTACCTG
AGCACCCAGTCCGCCCTGAGCAAAGACCCCAACGAGAAGCGCGATCACATGGTCCTTAAGGAGTTCGTGA
CCGCCGCCGGGATCACTCTCGGCATGGACGAGCTGTACAAGTAATGATCTAGAGTCGAGTTAATTAAGAA
TTCCGCCCCCCCCCCTCTCCCTCCCCCCCCCTAACGTTACTGGCCGAAGCCGCTTGGAATAAGGCCGGTG
TGCGTTTGTCTATATGTTATTTTCCACCATATTGCCGTCTTTTGGCAATGTGAGGGCCCGGAAACCTGGC
CCTGTCTTCTTGACGAGCATTCCTAGGGGTCTTTCCCCTCTCGCCAAAGGAATGCAGGGTCTGTTGAATG
TCGTGAAGGAAGCAGTTCCTCTGGAAGCTTCTTGAAGACAAACAACGTCTGTAGCGACCCTTTGCAGGCA
GCGGAACCCCCCACCTGGCGACAGGTGCCTCTGCGGCCAAAAGCCACGTGTATAAGATACACCTGCAAAG
GCGGCACAACCCCAGTGCCACGTTGTGAGTTGGATAGTTGTGGAAAGAGTCAAATGGCTCTCCTCAAGCG
TATTCAACAAGGGGCTGAAGGATGCCCAGAAGGTACCCCATTGTATGGGATCTGATCTGGGGCCTCGGTG
CACATGCTTTACATGTGTTTAGTCGAGGTTAAAAAAACGTCTAGGCCCCCCGAACCACGGGGACGTGGTT
TTCCTTTGAAAAACACGATGATAATATGGCCACAACCTGTTACATTGCACAAGATAAAAATATATCATCA
CGAACAGTAAAACTGTCTGCTTACATAAACAGTAATACAAGGGGTGTTATGGGATCGGCCATTGAACAAG
ATGGATTGCACGCAGGTTCTCCGGCCGCTTGGGTGGAGAGGCTATTCGGCTATGACTGGGCACAACAGAC
AATCGGCTGCTCTGATGCCGCCGTGTTCCGGCTGTCAGCGCAGGGGCGCCCGGTTCTTTTTGTCAAGACC
GACCTGTCCGGTGCCCTGAATGAACTGCAGGACGAGGCAGCGCGGCTATCGTGGCTGGCCACGACGGGCG
TTCCTTGCGCAGCTGTGCTCGACGTTGTCACTGAAGCGGGAAGGGACTGGCTGCTATTGGGCGAAGTGCC
GGGGCAGGATCTCCTGTCATCTCACCTTGCTCCTGCCGAGAAAGTATCCATCATGGCTGATGCAATGCGG
CGGCTGCATACGCTTGATCCGGCTACCTGCCCATTCGACCACCAAGCGAAACATCGCATCGAGCGAGCAC
GTACTCGGATGGAAGCCGGTCTTGTCGATCAGGATGATCTGGACGAAGAGCATCAGGGGCTCGCGCCAGC
CGAACTGTTCGCCAGGCTCAAGGCGCGCATGCCCGACGGCGAGGATCTCGTCGTGACCCATGGCGATGCC
TGCTTGCCGAATATCATGGTGGAAAATGGCCGCTTTTCTGGATTCATCGACTGTGGCCGGCTGGGTGTGG
CGGACCGCTATCAGGACATAGCGTTGGCTACCCGTGATATTGCTGAAGAGCTTGGCGGCGAATGGGCTGA
CCGCTTCCTCGTGCTTTACGGTATCGCCGCTCCCGATTCGCAGCGCATCGCCTTCTATCGCCTTCTTGAC
GAGTTCTTCTGAGTCTAGCACCGTGTTCATCAGGAAAGGTCTTATTCCAGAAAGGAGGTTAAGGAGAGTG
GCCGTGAGAGTGCCATCCGAAAGAAGCTAAACCTTGCACATCCCAACACCCACCCCAGGGAGAGTTCCCG
TGTGTGCCTGGTGTGTGGGACGCTTTCGGGAGCCACATTGCACTCTGACTTGCCTGGGGCTGTTGGCAGT
GTCACATCACTGAGTTTATCCACCGCCATCCACCTCTATCCACCCCATAAGGTCCCTACAGCAAGTGGGA
CAGCAGACCTTGTGCTCCTTGCTCTAAACAGTAGAGAATCGTTAATAGTGGAGCCCAAAACAGGCCTCAT
TCCCTACCCTTGACTGGTTTAGCTGTGGACATGACCCACCTCTGGCCGGAGGAGCTGAGCTGGTATCTGC
TGGGGGCTTCCTGGGAAGGTTTACCATTTTCATGGAAATGGTTGACATTACACATGGTATTTGTCATGCC
CTAGCATGGACTGTCTCATACTGCTCTGGACTATGTGGTAATAAAGGCTTTATTGTTTAAGCCGCTTAAA
ATTTTTTTTTTATTTTTTTTTTGAGATGGTCTTATTCTGTTGCCCAGGCTGGAATGCAGTGGTGCCATCA
TAGCTCACCACAGCCTTGAACTGCTGGTCTCAAGGGATCTTCCTGCTTCAGCCTCCTGAGTAGCTGGCAC
TACAGGTGTGCGCCATCACACCTGGCTAATTTTTTTTTTTCATTTGTGGACAGGGTCTTGCTATATTGCC
CAAGCTGGTCTCGAACTCTGAGC
Features (pLannotate 1.2.2; 19 found; start..end, strand, type, name):
     58..74      -  protein_bind   lac operator: The lac repressor binds to the lac operator to inhibit transcription in E. coli. This inhibition can be relieved by adding lactose or isopropyl-β-D-thiogalactopyranoside (IPTG). lac repressor encoded by lacI
     82..112     -  promoter       lac promoter: promoter for the E. coli lac operon
    127..148     -  protein_bind   CAP binding site: CAP binding activates transcription in the presence of cAMP. E. coli catabolite activator protein
    161..253     -  CDS            lacI (fragment): lac repressor; lacI; The lac repressor binds to the lac operator to inhibit transcription in E. coli. This inhibition can be relieved by adding lactose or isopropyl-β-D-thiogalactopyranoside (IPTG).
    436..1024    -  rep_origin     ori: high-copy-number ColE1/pMB1/pBR322/pUC origin of replication
   1195..2055    -  CDS            AmpR: β-lactamase; bla; confers resistance to ampicillin, carbenicillin, and related antibiotics
   2056..2160    -  promoter       AmpR promoter: bla
   2255..2290    +  CDS            rop (fragment): Rop protein, which maintains plasmids at low copy number; rop
   2392..2491    +  misc_feature   bom (fragment): basis of mobility region from pBR322
   2497..2654    -  CDS            lacZα (fragment): LacZα fragment of β-galactosidase; lacZ fragment
   2670..2981    +  CDS            ZNF584 (fragment): ZN584_HUMAN - Experimental evidence at transcript level: Swiss-Prot protein existence level 2. May be involved in transcriptional regulation. From Homo sapiens (Human).
   3566..3586    +  CDS            capTEV™ (fragment): composite tag for in vivo biotinylation, TEV protease cleavage, and 6xHis tagging
   3600..3644    +  CDS            S-Tag: affinity and epitope tag derived from pancreatic ribonuclease A
   3735..4454    +  CDS            EGFP: the original enhanced GFP (Yang et al., 1996) mammalian codon-optimized
   4492..5077    +  misc_feature   IRES2: internal ribosome entry site (IRES) of the encephalomyocarditis virus (EMCV)
   5159..5962    +  CDS            NeoR/KanR: aminoglycoside phosphotransferase from Tn5; aph(3')-II (or nptII); confers resistance to neomycin, kanamycin, and G418 (Geneticin®)
   6511..6532    +  promoter       URA3 promoter (fragment): S. cerevisiae URA3
   6541..6738    +  CDS            C9orf85 (fragment): CI085_HUMAN - Experimental evidence at protein level: Swiss-Prot protein existence level 1. From Homo sapiens (Human).
   6743..21      +  misc_feature   MCS (fragment) (across the origin): pUC18/19 multiple cloning site
