[The description below was written by a language model from this plasmid's Addgene catalogue record and pLannotate feature annotations shown in this document.]
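Description:
pZNF584-donor is a homology-directed repair donor plasmid built on the pUC19 backbone and used in CRISPR genome editing to tag the endogenous human transcription factor ZNF584 with GFP. It is propagated in E. coli from the high-copy pUC/ColE1-type origin and selected through the β-lactamase (AmpR) gene and its promoter. Remnants of the pUC19 lac promoter/operator, lacZα and multiple cloning site flank the insert, which was assembled by Gibson cloning. The plasmid has no annotated mammalian origin or promoter, consistent with its role as a repair template rather than an expression vector.

The payload is an EGFP-IRES-Neo cassette flanked by ZNF584 homology arms amplified from K562 genomic DNA. The arms carry the recorded sequence variants relative to hg38, including two known SNPs. In the feature table, a fragment of ZNF584 coding sequence marks the upstream arm. It is followed by short matches to a TEV/6xHis-type composite tag and an S-tag, then EGFP, an EMCV IRES, and the NeoR/KanR aminoglycoside phosphotransferase gene. This order suggests that EGFP and the small tags are fused in frame to the ZNF584 coding sequence, although the record does not state the exact junction. Because no promoter is annotated within the cassette, both the fusion protein and the IRES-driven neomycin resistance gene would be expressed from the native ZNF584 locus after correct integration, allowing G418 selection of edited cells. The short URA3 promoter and C9orf85 hits in the downstream region are probably spurious matches within the downstream arm. The donor is meant to be used with the companion guide RNA plasmid pZNF584.1.0-gDNA. The record does not state any downstream applications for the tagged lines.
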