Addgene plasmid #112342: pZNF584-donor
Purpose: CRISPR donor plasmid to tag human transcription factor ZNF584 with GFP
Depositing lab: Kevin White. Depositing organization: University of Chicago.
Backbone
  Vector backbone: pUC19
  Vector type: CRISPR
Growth in bacteria
  Bacterial resistance: Ampicillin, 100 μg/mL
  Growth temperature: 37°C
  Growth strain: DH5alpha
  Copy number: High Copy
Gene/Insert
  Gene/Insert name: ZNF584 homology arms flanking EGFP-IRES-Neo cassette
  Species: H. sapiens (human)
  Mutation: hg38:19:58417078:T>C, rs7257872, rs3764535
  Entrez Gene: ZNF584 (a.k.a. FLJ39899)
  Cloning method: Gibson Cloning
  Sequencing primers: 5′ M13pUC-fwd; 3′ M13pUC-rev
Terms and licenses: Academic/Nonprofit Terms; Industry Terms: Not Available to Industry
Depositor comments: Cloning source: K562. Use with plasmid pZNF584.1.0-gDNA.
How to cite: pZNF584-donor was a gift from Kevin White (Addgene plasmid # 112342 ; http://n2t.net/addgene:112342 ; RRID:Addgene_112342)
