LOCUS       Exported 6743 bp ds-DNA circular SYN 13-MAY-2021
DEFINITION  CRISPR donor plasmid to tag human transcription factor ZNF584 with
            GFP.
ACCESSION   .
VERSION     .
KEYWORDS    pZNF584-donor
SOURCE      synthetic DNA construct
  ORGANISM  synthetic DNA construct
REFERENCE   1 (bases 1 to 6743)
  TITLE     White lab ENCODE plasmids to tag human transcription factors with
            GFP
REFERENCE   2 (bases 1 to 6743)
  AUTHORS   .
  TITLE     Direct Submission
  JOURNAL   Exported May 13, 2021 from SnapGene Server 1.1.58
            http://www.snapgene.com
FEATURES             Location/Qualifiers
     source          1..6743
                     /organism="synthetic DNA construct"
                     /mol_type="other DNA"
     primer_bind     complement(34..50)
                     /label=M13 rev
                     /note="common sequencing primer, one of multiple similar
                     variants"
     primer_bind     complement(34..50)
                     /label=M13 Reverse
                     /note="In lacZ gene. Also called M13-rev"
     primer_bind     complement(47..69)
                     /label=M13/pUC Reverse
                     /note="In lacZ gene"
     protein_bind    58..74
                     /label=lac operator
                     /bound_moiety="lac repressor encoded by lacI"
                     /note="The lac repressor binds to the lac operator to
                     inhibit transcription in E. coli. This inhibition can be
                     relieved by adding lactose or
                     isopropyl-beta-D-thiogalactopyranoside (IPTG)."
     promoter        complement(82..112)
                     /label=lac promoter
                     /note="promoter for the E. coli lac operon"
     protein_bind    127..148
                     /label=CAP binding site
                     /bound_moiety="E. coli catabolite activator protein"
                     /note="CAP binding activates transcription in the presence
                     of cAMP."
     primer_bind     complement(265..282)
                     /label=L4440
                     /note="L4440 vector, forward primer"
     rep_origin      complement(436..1024)
                     /direction=LEFT
                     /label=ori
                     /note="high-copy-number ColE1/pMB1/pBR322/pUC origin of
                     replication"
     primer_bind     complement(516..535)
                     /label=pBR322ori-F
                     /note="pBR322 origin, forward primer"
     CDS             complement(1195..2055)
                     /codon_start=1
                     /gene="bla"
                     /product="beta-lactamase"
                     /label=AmpR
                     /note="confers resistance to ampicillin, carbenicillin, and
                     related antibiotics"
                     /translation="MSIQHFRVALIPFFAAFCLPVFAHPETLVKVKDAEDQLGARVGYI
                     ELDLNSGKILESFRPEERFPMMSTFKVLLCGAVLSRIDAGQEQLGRRIHYSQNDLVEYS
                     PVTEKHLTDGMTVRELCSAAITMSDNTAANLLLTTIGGPKELTAFLHNMGDHVTRLDRW
                     EPELNEAIPNDERDTTMPVAMATTLRKLLTGELLTLASRQQLIDWMEADKVAGPLLRSA
                     LPAGWFIADKSGAGERGSRGIIAALGPDGKPSRIVVIYTTGSQATMDERNRQIAEIGAS
                     LIKHW"
     primer_bind     1818..1837
                     /label=Amp-R
                     /note="Ampicillin resistance gene, reverse primer"
     promoter        complement(2056..2160)
                     /gene="bla"
                     /label=AmpR promoter
     primer_bind     2228..2246
                     /label=pBRforEco
                     /note="pBR322 vectors, upsteam of EcoRI site, forward
                     primer"
     primer_bind     complement(2284..2306)
                     /label=pGEX 3'
                     /note="pGEX vectors, reverse primer"
     primer_bind     2406..2425
                     /label=pRS-marker
                     /note="pRS vectors, use to sequence yeast selectable
                     marker"
     primer_bind     2619..2641
                     /label=M13/pUC Forward
                     /note="In lacZ gene"
     primer_bind     2633..2650
                     /label=M13 Forward
                     /note="In lacZ gene. Also called M13-F20 or M13 (-21)
                     Forward"
     primer_bind     2634..2650
                     /label=M13 fwd
                     /note="common sequencing primer, one of multiple similar
                     variants"
     CDS             3567..3587
                     /codon_start=1
                     /product="tobacco etch virus (TEV) protease recognition and
                     cleavage site"
                     /label=TEV site
                     /translation="ENLYFQG"
     CDS             3600..3644
                     /codon_start=1
                     /product="affinity and epitope tag derived from pancreatic
                     ribonuclease A"
                     /label=S-Tag
                     /translation="KETAAAKFERQHMDS"
     CDS             3684..3707
                     /codon_start=1
                     /product="recognition and cleavage site for human
                     rhinovirus 3C and PreScission proteases"
                     /label=HRV 3C site
                     /translation="LEVLFQGP"
     CDS             3735..4454
                     /codon_start=1
                     /product="the original enhanced GFP (Yang et al., 1996)"
                     /label=EGFP
                     /note="mammalian codon-optimized"
                     /translation="MVSKGEELFTGVVPILVELDGDVNGHKFSVSGEGEGDATYGKLTL
                     KFICTTGKLPVPWPTLVTTLTYGVQCFSRYPDHMKQHDFFKSAMPEGYVQERTIFFKDD
                     GNYKTRAEVKFEGDTLVNRIELKGIDFKEDGNILGHKLEYNYNSHNVYIMADKQKNGIK
                     VNFKIRHNIEDGSVQLADHYQQNTPIGDGPVLLPDNHYLSTQSALSKDPNEKRDHMVLK
                     EFVTAAGITLGMDELYK"
     primer_bind     complement(3780..3801)
                     /label=EGFP-N
                     /note="EGFP, reverse primer"
     primer_bind     complement(4041..4060)
                     /label=EXFP-R
                     /note="For distinguishing EGFP variants, reverse primer"
     misc_feature    4492..5077
                     /label=IRES2
                     /note="internal ribosome entry site (IRES) of the
                     encephalomyocarditis virus (EMCV)"
     primer_bind     complement(4658..4675)
                     /label=IRES reverse
                     /note="IRES internal ribosome entry site, reverse primer.
                     Also called pCDH-rev"
     primer_bind     4885..4904
                     /label=IRES-F
                     /note="IRES internal ribosome entry site, forward primer"
     CDS             5159..5962
                     /codon_start=1
                     /gene="aph(3')-II (or nptII)"
                     /product="aminoglycoside phosphotransferase from Tn5"
                     /label=NeoR/KanR
                     /note="confers resistance to neomycin, kanamycin, and G418
                     (Geneticin(R))"
                     /translation="MGSAIEQDGLHAGSPAAWVERLFGYDWAQQTIGCSDAAVFRLSAQ
                     GRPVLFVKTDLSGALNELQDEAARLSWLATTGVPCAAVLDVVTEAGRDWLLLGEVPGQD
                     LLSSHLAPAEKVSIMADAMRRLHTLDPATCPFDHQAKHRIERARTRMEAGLVDQDDLDE
                     EHQGLAPAELFARLKARMPDGEDLVVTHGDACLPNIMVENGRFSGFIDCGRLGVADRYQ
                     DIALATRDIAEELGGEWADRFLVLYGIAAPDSQRIAFYRLLDEFF"
     primer_bind     complement(5222..5241)
                     /label=Neo-R
                     /note="Neomycin resistance gene, reverse primer"
     primer_bind     5832..5851
                     /label=Neo-F
                     /note="Neomycin resistance gene, forward primer"
ORIGIN
        1 gacctgcagg catgcaagct tggcgtaatc atggtcatag ctgtttcctg tgtgaaattg
       61 ttatccgctc acaattccac acaacatacg agccggaagc ataaagtgta aagcctgggg
      121 tgcctaatga gtgagctaac tcacattaat tgcgttgcgc tcactgcccg ctttccagtc
      181 gggaaacctg tcgtgccagc tgcattaatg aatcggccaa cgcgcgggga gaggcggttt
      241 gcgtattggg cgctcttccg cttcctcgct cactgactcg ctgcgctcgg tcgttcggct
      301 gcggcgagcg gtatcagctc actcaaaggc ggtaatacgg ttatccacag aatcagggga
      361 taacgcagga aagaacatgt gagcaaaagg ccagcaaaag gccaggaacc gtaaaaaggc
      421 cgcgttgctg gcgtttttcc ataggctccg cccccctgac gagcatcaca aaaatcgacg
      481 ctcaagtcag aggtggcgaa acccgacagg actataaaga taccaggcgt ttccccctgg
      541 aagctccctc gtgcgctctc ctgttccgac cctgccgctt accggatacc tgtccgcctt
      601 tctcccttcg ggaagcgtgg cgctttctca tagctcacgc tgtaggtatc tcagttcggt
      661 gtaggtcgtt cgctccaagc tgggctgtgt gcacgaaccc cccgttcagc ccgaccgctg
      721 cgccttatcc ggtaactatc gtcttgagtc caacccggta agacacgact tatcgccact
      781 ggcagcagcc actggtaaca ggattagcag agcgaggtat gtaggcggtg ctacagagtt
      841 cttgaagtgg tggcctaact acggctacac tagaagaaca gtatttggta tctgcgctct
      901 gctgaagcca gttaccttcg gaaaaagagt tggtagctct tgatccggca aacaaaccac
      961 cgctggtagc ggtggttttt ttgtttgcaa gcagcagatt acgcgcagaa aaaaaggatc
     1021 tcaagaagat cctttgatct tttctacggg gtctgacgct cagtggaacg aaaactcacg
     1081 ttaagggatt ttggtcatga gattatcaaa aaggatcttc acctagatcc ttttaaatta
     1141 aaaatgaagt tttaaatcaa tctaaagtat atatgagtaa acttggtctg acagttacca
     1201 atgcttaatc agtgaggcac ctatctcagc gatctgtcta tttcgttcat ccatagttgc
     1261 ctgactcccc gtcgtgtaga taactacgat acgggagggc ttaccatctg gccccagtgc
     1321 tgcaatgata ccgcgagacc cacgctcacc ggctccagat ttatcagcaa taaaccagcc
     1381 agccggaagg gccgagcgca gaagtggtcc tgcaacttta tccgcctcca tccagtctat
     1441 taattgttgc cgggaagcta gagtaagtag ttcgccagtt aatagtttgc gcaacgttgt
     1501 tgccattgct acaggcatcg tggtgtcacg ctcgtcgttt ggtatggctt cattcagctc
     1561 cggttcccaa cgatcaaggc gagttacatg atcccccatg ttgtgcaaaa aagcggttag
     1621 ctccttcggt cctccgatcg ttgtcagaag taagttggcc gcagtgttat cactcatggt
     1681 tatggcagca ctgcataatt ctcttactgt catgccatcc gtaagatgct tttctgtgac
     1741 tggtgagtac tcaaccaagt cattctgaga atagtgtatg cggcgaccga gttgctcttg
     1801 cccggcgtca atacgggata ataccgcgcc acatagcaga actttaaaag tgctcatcat
     1861 tggaaaacgt tcttcggggc gaaaactctc aaggatctta ccgctgttga gatccagttc
     1921 gatgtaaccc actcgtgcac ccaactgatc ttcagcatct tttactttca ccagcgtttc
     1981 tgggtgagca aaaacaggaa ggcaaaatgc cgcaaaaaag ggaataaggg cgacacggaa
     2041 atgttgaata ctcatactct tcctttttca atattattga agcatttatc agggttattg
     2101 tctcatgagc ggatacatat ttgaatgtat ttagaaaaat aaacaaatag gggttccgcg
     2161 cacatttccc cgaaaagtgc cacctgacgt ctaagaaacc attattatca tgacattaac
     2221 ctataaaaat aggcgtatca cgaggccctt tcgtctcgcg cgtttcggtg atgacggtga
     2281 aaacctctga cacatgcagc tcccggagac ggtcacagct tgtctgtaag cggatgccgg
     2341 gagcagacaa gcccgtcagg gcgcgtcagc gggtgttggc gggtgtcggg gctggcttaa
     2401 ctatgcggca tcagagcaga ttgtactgag agtgcaccat atgcggtgtg aaataccgca
     2461 cagatgcgta aggagaaaat accgcatcag gcgccattcg ccattcaggc tgcgcaactg
     2521 ttgggaaggg cgatcggtgc gggcctcttc gctattacgc cagctggcga aagggggatg
     2581 tgctgcaagg cgattaagtt gggtaacgcc agggttttcc cagtcacgac gttgtaaaac
     2641 gacggccagt gaattcgagc tcggtacccc caagaaggca cactgagcat ggggcagcct
     2701 tcccacctgg ttccagttgt gggcaacagc aagaagtcca tgtggcagag aagctgttca
     2761 aatgcagtga ctgtgggaag gtgttcttaa aggcctttgc cctccttgac catctgataa
     2821 cgcattctga agagagaccc ttcagatgcc caacaggcag aagtgctttc aagaagtcag
     2881 ctcatattaa cccccgaaaa attcacactg gagaaacagc ccatgtgtgt aatgaatgtg
     2941 ggaaggcctt cagttacccg tctaagctga ggaaacacca gaaggttcac acaggcataa
     3001 aaccttttaa gtgtagtgac tgtggtaaaa ccttcaaccg caaagacgca cttgttctac
     3061 accagaggat tcacactgga gaaaggcctt acgagtgcag caaatgtggt aaaaccttca
     3121 gtgttctgtc taccctcatt cggcaccgga aagtgcacat tggagaaagg ccctatgagt
     3181 gtgcagaatg tgggaagttc tttaaataca ataatagctt cattcttcac cagagagttc
     3241 acactggaga aaggcctttt gaatgcaagc aatgtgggaa aggctacgtg acccgttcag
     3301 gcctctatca gcactggaaa gtccacactg gggaacggcc ctatgaatgt agcctgtgtg
     3361 ggaaaacctt cactaccaga tcctaccgca atcggcacca gcagttccac actgaagaga
     3421 ggtcttatga atgtacagag tgtgggaaag ccttcaaaca tagttccacc ctccttcagc
     3481 acaagaaagt ccatactcca gaaaggcgtc aggaggacag ggcacatggg aaggtcgtta
     3541 gctgcgggat tccaactact gcaagcgaga atctttattt tcagggcgcc gccaaattca
     3601 aagaaaccgc tgctgctaaa ttcgaacgcc agcacatgga cagcggaggt ggaggttcga
     3661 gcggtccctc gggttcgtcg agcctggaag ttctgttcca ggggcccctg tcgtcgagcg
     3721 gtccctcggg ttcgatggtg agcaaaggcg aggagctgtt caccggggtg gtgcccatcc
     3781 tggtcgagct ggacggcgac gtaaacggcc acaagttcag cgtgtccggc gagggcgagg
     3841 gcgatgccac ctacggcaag ctgaccctga agttcatctg caccaccggc aagctgcccg
     3901 tgccctggcc caccctcgtg accaccctga cctacggcgt gcagtgcttc agccgctacc
     3961 ccgaccacat gaagcagcac gacttcttca agtccgccat gcccgaaggc tacgtccagg
     4021 agcgcaccat cttcttcaag gacgacggca actacaagac ccgcgccgag gtgaagttcg
     4081 agggcgacac cctggtgaac cgcatcgagc tgaagggcat cgacttcaag gaggacggca
     4141 acatcctggg gcacaagctg gagtacaact acaacagcca caacgtctat atcatggccg
     4201 acaagcagaa gaacggcatc aaggtgaact tcaagatccg ccacaacatc gaggacggca
     4261 gcgtgcagct cgccgaccac taccagcaga acacccccat cggcgacggc cccgtgctgc
     4321 tgcccgacaa ccactacctg agcacccagt ccgccctgag caaagacccc aacgagaagc
     4381 gcgatcacat ggtccttaag gagttcgtga ccgccgccgg gatcactctc ggcatggacg
     4441 agctgtacaa gtaatgatct agagtcgagt taattaagaa ttccgccccc ccccctctcc
     4501 ctcccccccc ctaacgttac tggccgaagc cgcttggaat aaggccggtg tgcgtttgtc
     4561 tatatgttat tttccaccat attgccgtct tttggcaatg tgagggcccg gaaacctggc
     4621 cctgtcttct tgacgagcat tcctaggggt ctttcccctc tcgccaaagg aatgcagggt
     4681 ctgttgaatg tcgtgaagga agcagttcct ctggaagctt cttgaagaca aacaacgtct
     4741 gtagcgaccc tttgcaggca gcggaacccc ccacctggcg acaggtgcct ctgcggccaa
     4801 aagccacgtg tataagatac acctgcaaag gcggcacaac cccagtgcca cgttgtgagt
     4861 tggatagttg tggaaagagt caaatggctc tcctcaagcg tattcaacaa ggggctgaag
     4921 gatgcccaga aggtacccca ttgtatggga tctgatctgg ggcctcggtg cacatgcttt
     4981 acatgtgttt agtcgaggtt aaaaaaacgt ctaggccccc cgaaccacgg ggacgtggtt
     5041 ttcctttgaa aaacacgatg ataatatggc cacaacctgt tacattgcac aagataaaaa
     5101 tatatcatca cgaacagtaa aactgtctgc ttacataaac agtaatacaa ggggtgttat
     5161 gggatcggcc attgaacaag atggattgca cgcaggttct ccggccgctt gggtggagag
     5221 gctattcggc tatgactggg cacaacagac aatcggctgc tctgatgccg ccgtgttccg
     5281 gctgtcagcg caggggcgcc cggttctttt tgtcaagacc gacctgtccg gtgccctgaa
     5341 tgaactgcag gacgaggcag cgcggctatc gtggctggcc acgacgggcg ttccttgcgc
     5401 agctgtgctc gacgttgtca ctgaagcggg aagggactgg ctgctattgg gcgaagtgcc
     5461 ggggcaggat ctcctgtcat ctcaccttgc tcctgccgag aaagtatcca tcatggctga
     5521 tgcaatgcgg cggctgcata cgcttgatcc ggctacctgc ccattcgacc accaagcgaa
     5581 acatcgcatc gagcgagcac gtactcggat ggaagccggt cttgtcgatc aggatgatct
     5641 ggacgaagag catcaggggc tcgcgccagc cgaactgttc gccaggctca aggcgcgcat
     5701 gcccgacggc gaggatctcg tcgtgaccca tggcgatgcc tgcttgccga atatcatggt
     5761 ggaaaatggc cgcttttctg gattcatcga ctgtggccgg ctgggtgtgg cggaccgcta
     5821 tcaggacata gcgttggcta cccgtgatat tgctgaagag cttggcggcg aatgggctga
     5881 ccgcttcctc gtgctttacg gtatcgccgc tcccgattcg cagcgcatcg ccttctatcg
     5941 ccttcttgac gagttcttct gagtcgagca ccgtgttcat caggaaaggt cttattccag
     6001 aaaggaggtt gaggagagtg gccgtgagag tgccatccga aagaagctaa accttgcaca
     6061 tcccaacacc caccccaggg agagttcccg tgtgtgcctg gtgtgtggga cgctttcggg
     6121 agccacattg cactctgact tgcctggggc tgttggcagt gtcacatcac tgagtttatc
     6181 caccgccatc cacctctatc caccccataa ggtccctaca gcaagtggga cagcagacct
     6241 tgtgctcctt gctctaaaca gtagagaatc gttaatagtg gagcccaaaa caggcctcat
     6301 tccctaccct tgactggttt agctgtggac atgacccacc tctggccgga ggagctgagc
     6361 tggtatctgc tgggggcttc ctgggaaggt ttaccatttt catggaaatg gttgacatta
     6421 cacatggtat ttgtcatgcc ctagcatgga ctgtctcata ctgctctgga ctatgtggta
     6481 ataaaggctt tattgtttaa gccgcttaaa attttttttt tatttttttt ttgagatggt
     6541 cttattctgt tgcccaggct ggaatgcagt ggtgccatca tagctcacca cagccttgaa
     6601 ctgctggtct caagggatct tcctgcttca gcctcctgag tagctggcac tacaggtgtg
     6661 cgccatcaca cctggctaat tttttttttt catttgtgga cagggtcttg ctatattgcc
     6721 caagctggtc tcgaactctg agc
//
